>Addgene plasmid #176799 | pEE042 | addgene full sequence | sequence record 349672 | Addgene NGS Result
TATACATATGGCGGACTGCCCTGCCGGTGCGATCTGCCGCTATGACGAACAGCCGGGCGGCTATACTGGT
GACGGTCCATACCGCGTGGGTGATTACTCCATCAGCACTTTCCAAGCAGCGGGCGGTGCGACCGTTTACT
ATCCGACCAACGCAACTCCGCCTTTCGCTGCTCTGGTTTTCTGCCCGCCGTATACCGGCGTTCAGTACAT
GTACCGCGACTGGGGTCCATTCTTCGCGTCGCACGGCATCGTTATGGTTACCATGGACTCCGAAACCACG
CTGGACACCGTTGATCAACGTGCTGACCAGCAGCGTGAAGTTTTGGACTTTCTGAAGCGTGAAAATACTA
ACTCCCGCTCCCCTCTGTATGGGAAATTGGCTACTGATCGTTTTGGTGTTACGGGTTGGTCTATGGGTGG
CGGCGCTACCTGGATCAACTCTGCCGATTACAGCGGTCTTAAAACTGCGATGTCCCTGGCCGGCCATAAC
CTGACTGCCCTCGATCCGGACAGCCGTGGCTATTCCACTCGCATCCCGACTCTGATCATGAACGGTGCAC
TGGATACTACCTACCTGGGTGGCCTGGGTCAGAGCGACGGCGTCTATAACGCGATCCCGTATGGTGTCCC
GAAAGTGTTCTACGAAGTTTCCTCTGCAGGCCACTTCGCATGGGGGTCTCCGACGTCTGCGTCGGACGAT
GTGGCAAAAGTAGCGCTGGCTTTTCAGAAGACTTTCCTGGAAGGTGACACTCGCTGGGCCGAATACATCC
GTCGTCCGTTCTGGGGCGCTTCTGAGTGGGAGACCGCAAATCTGCCGCTCGAGCACCACCACCACCACCA
CTGAGATCCGGCTGCTAACAAAGCCCGAAAGGAAGCTGAGTTGGCTGCTGCCACCGCTGAGCAATAACTA
GCATAACCCCTTGGGGCCTCTAAACGGGTCTTGAGGGGTTTTTTGCTGAAAGGAGGAACTATATCCGGAT
TGGCGAATGGG
[124 nt withheld, positions 992-1115]
C
[91 nt withheld, positions 1117-1207]
A
[49 nt withheld, positions 1209-1257]
CCTTTGACGTTGGAGTCCACGTTCTTT
[37 nt withheld, positions 1285-1321]
ACCCTATCTCGGTCTATTCTTTTGATTTATAAGGGATTTTGCCGATTTCGGCCTATTGGTTAAAAAATGA
GCTGATTTAACAAAAATTTAACGCGAATTTTAACAAAATATTAACGCTTACAATTTAGGTGGCACTTTTC
GGGGAAATGTGCGCGGAACCCCTATTTGTTTATTTTTCTAAATACATTCAAATATGTATCCGCTCATGAG
ACAATAACCCTGATAAATGCTTCAATAATATTGAAAAAGGAAGAGTATGAGTATTCAACATTTCCGTGTC
GCCCTTATTCCCTTTTTTGCGGCATTTTGCCTTCCTGTTTTTGCTCACCCAGAAACGCTGGTGAAAGTAA
AAGATGCTGAAGATCAGTTGGGTGCACGAGTGGGTTACATCGAACTGGATCTCAACAGCGGTAAGATCCT
TGAGAGTTTTCGCCCCGAAGAACGTTTTCCAATGATGAGCACTTTTAAAGTTCTGCTATGTGGCGCGGTA
TTATCCCGTATTGACGCCGGGCAAGAGCAACTCGGTCGCCGCATACACTATTCTCAGAATGACTTGGTTG
AGTACTCACCAGTCACAGAAAAGCATCTTACGGATGGCATGACAGTAAGAGAATTATGCAGTGCTGCCAT
AACCATGAGTGATAACACTGCGGCCAACTTACTTCTGACAACGATCGGAGGACCGAAGGAGCTAACCGCT
TTTTTGCACAACATGGGGGATCATGTAACTCGCCTTGATCGTTGGGAACCGGAGCTGAATGAAGCCATAC
CAAACGACGAGCGTGACACCACGATGCCTGCAGCAATGGCAACAACGTTGCGCAAACTATTAACTGGCGA
ACTACTTACTCTAGCTTCCCGGCAACAATTAATAGACTGGATGGAGGCGGATAAAGTTGCAGGACCACTT
CTGCGCTCGGCCCTTCCGGCTGGCTGGTTTATTGCTGATAAATCTGGAGCCGGTGAGCGTGGGTCTCGCG
GTATCATTGCAGCACTGGGGCCAGATGGTAAGCCCTCCCGTATCGTAGTTATCTACACGACGGGGAGTCA
GGCAACTATGGATGAACGAAATAGACAGATCGCTGAGATAGGTGCCTCACTGATTAAGCATTGGTAACTG
TCAGACCAAGTTTACTCATATATACTTTAGATTGATTTAAAACTTCATTTTTAATTTAAAAGGATCTAGG
TGAAGATCCTTTTTGATAATCTCATGACCAAAATCCCTTAACGTGAGTTTTCGTTCCACTGAGCGTCAGA
CCCCGTAGAAAAGATCAAAGGATCTTCTTGAGATCCTTTTTTTCTGCGCGTAATCTGCTGCTTGCAAACA
AAAAAACCACCGCTACCAGCGGTGGTTTGTTTGCCGGATCAAGAGCTACCAACTCTTTTTCCGAAGGTAA
CTGGCTTCAGCAGAGCGCAGATACCAAATACTGTCCTTCTAGTGTAGCCGTAGTTAGGCCACCACTTCAA
GAACTCTGTAGCACCGCCTACATACCTCGCTCTGCTAATCCTGTTACCAGTGGCTGCTGCCAGTGGCGAT
AAGTCGTGTCTTACCGGGTTGGACTCAAGACGATAGTTACCGGATAAGGCGCAGCGGTCGGGCTGAACGG
GGGGTTCGTGCACACAGCCCAGCTTGGAGCGAACGACCTACACCGAACTGAGATACCTACAGCGTGAGCT
ATGAGAAAGCGCCACGCTTCCCGAAGGGAGAAAGGCGGACAGGTATCCGGTAAGCGGCAGGGTCGGAACA
GGAGAGCGCACGAGGGAGCTTCCAGGGGGAAACGCCTGGTATCTTTATAGTCCTGTCGGGTTTCGCCACC
TCTGACTTGAGCGTCGATTTTTGTGATGCTCGTCAGGGGGGCGGAGCCTATGGAAAAACGCCAGCAACGC
GGCCTTTTTACGGTTCCTGGCCTTTTGCTGGCCTTTTGCTCACATGTTCTTTCCTGCGTTATCCCCTGAT
TCTGTGGATAACCGTATTACCGCCTTTGAGTGAGCTGATACCGCTCGCCGCAGCCGAACGACCGAGCGCA
GCGAGTCAGTGAGCGAGGAAGCGGAAGAGCGCCTGATGCGGTATTTTCTCCTTACGCATCTGTGCGGTAT
TTCACACCGCAATGGTGCACTCTCAGTACAATCTGCTCTGATGCCGCATAGTTAAGCCAGTATACACTCC
GCTATCGCTACGTGACTGGGTCATGGCTGCGCCCCGACACCCGCCAACACCCGCTGACGCGCCCTGACGG
GCTTGTCTGCTCCCGGCATCCGCTTACAGACAAGCTGTGACCGTCTCCGGGAGCTGCATGTGTCAGAGGT
TTTCACCGTCATCACCGAAACGCGCGAGGCAGCTGCGGTAAAGCTCATCAGCGTGGTCGTGAAGCGATTC
ACAGATGTCTGCCTGTTCATCCGCGTCCAGCTCGTTGAGTTTCTCCAGAAGCGTTAATGTCTGGCTTCTG
ATAAAGCGGGCCATGTTAAGGGCGGTTTTTTCCTGTTTGGTCACTGATGCCTCCGTGTAAGGGGGATTTC
TGTTCATGGGGGTAATGATACCGATGAAACGAGAGAGGATGCTCACGATACGGGTTACTGATGATGAACA
TGCCCGGTTACTGGAACGTTGTGAGGGTAAACAACTGGCGGTATGGATGCGGCGGGACCAGAGAAAAATC
ACTCAGGGTCAATGCCAGCGCTTCGTTAATACAGATGTAGGTGTTCCACAGGGTAGCCAGCAGCATCCTG
CGATGCAGATCCGGAACATAATGGTGCAGGGCGCTGACTTCCGCGTTTCCAGACTTTACGAAACACGGAA
ACCGAAGACCATTCATGTTGTTGCTCAGGTCGCAGACGTTTTGCAGCAGCAGTCGCTTCACGTTCGCTCG
CGTATCGGTGATTCATTCTGCTAACCAGTAAGGCAACCCCGCCAGCCTAGCCGGGTCCTCAACGACAGGA
GCACGATCATGCGCACCCGTGGGGCCGCCATGCCGGCGATAATGGCCTGCTTCTCGCCGAAACGTTTGGT
GGCGGGACCAGTGACGAAGGCTTGAGCGAGGGCGTGCAAGATTCCGAATACCGCAAGCGACAGGCCGATC
ATCGTCGCGCTCCAGCGAAAGCGGTCCTCGCCGAAAATGACCCAGAGCGCTGCCGGCACCTGTCCTACGA
GTTGCATGATAAAGAAGACAGTCATAAGTGCGGCGACGATAGTCATGCCCCGCGCCCACCGGAAGGAGCT
GACTGGGTTGAAGGCTCTCAAGGGCATCGGTCGAGATCCCGGTGCCTAATGAGTGAGCTAACTTACATTA
ATTGCGTTGCGCTCACTGCCCGCTTTCCAGTCGGGAAACCTGTCGTGCCAGCTGCATTAATGAATCGGCC
AACGCGCGGGGAGAGGCGGTTTGCGTATTGGGCGCCAGGGTGGTTTTTCTTTTCACCAGTGAGACGGGCA
ACAGCTGATTGCCCTTCACCGCCTGGCCCTGAGAGAGTTGCAGCAAGCGGTCCACGCTGGTTTGCCCCAG
CAGGCGAAAATCCTGTTTGATGGTGGTTAACGGCGGGATATAACATGAGCTGTCTTCGGTATCGTCGTAT
CCCACTACCGAGATATCCGCACCAACGCGCAGCCCGGACTCGGTAATGGCGCGCATTGCGCCCAGCGCCA
TCTGATCGTTGGCAACCAGCATCGCAGTGGGAACGATGCCCTCATTCAGCATTTGCATGGTTTGTTGAAA
ACCGGACATGGCACTCCAGTCGCCTTCCCGTTCCGCTATCGGCTGAATTTGATTGCGAGTGAGATATTTA
TGCCAGCCAGCCAGACGCAGACGCGCCGAGACAGAACTTAATGGGCCCGCTAACAGCGCGATTTGCTGGT
GACCCAATGCGACCAGATGCTCCACGCCCAGTCGCGTACCGTCTTCATGGGAGAAAATAATACTGTTGAT
GGGTGTCTGGTCAGAGACATCAAGAAATAACGCCGGAACATTAGTGCAGGCAGCTTCCACAGCAATGGCA
TCCTGGTCATCCAGCGGATAGTTAATGATCAGCCCACTGACGCGTTGCGCGAGAAGATTGTGCACCGCCG
CTTTACAGGCTTCGACGCCGCTTCGTTCTACCATCGACACCACCACGCTGGCACCCAGTTGATCGGCGCG
AGATTTAATCGCCGCGACAATTTGCGACGGCGCGTGCAGGGCCAGACTGGAGGTGGCAACGCCAATCAGC
AACGACTGTTTGCCCGCCAGTTGTTGTGCCACGCGGTTGGGAATGTAATTCAGCTCCGCCATCGCCGCTT
CCACTTTTTCCCGCGTTTTCGCAGAAACGTGGCTGGCCTGGTTCACCACGCGGGAAACGGTCTGATAAGA
GACACCGGCATACTCTGCGACATCGTATAACGTTACTGGTTTCACATTCACCACCCTGAATTGACTCTCT
TCCGGGCGCTATCATGCCATACCGCGAAAGGTTTTGCGCCATTCGATGGTGTCCGGGATCTCGACGCTCT
CCCTTATGCGACTCCTGCATTAGGAAGCAGCCCAGTAGTAGGTTGAGGCCGTTGAGCACCGCCGCCGCAA
GGAATGGTGCATGCAAGGAGATGGCGCCCAACAGTCCCCCGGCCACGGGGCCTGCCACCATACCCACGCC
GAAACAAGCGCTCATGAGCCCGAAGTGGCGAGCCCGATCTTCCCCATCGGTGATGTCGGCGATATAGGCG
CCAGCAACCGCACCTGTGGCGCCGGTGATGCCGGCCACGATGCGTCCGGCGTAGAGGATCGAGATCTCGA
TCCCGCGAAATTAATACGACTCACTATAGGGGAATTGTGAGCGGATAACAATTCCCCTCTAGAAATAATT
TTGTTTAACTTTAAGAAGGAGA
Features (pLannotate 1.2.2; 18 found; start..end, strand, type, name):
    824..841     +  CDS            9xHis (fragment): 9xHis affinity tag
    851..900     +  CDS            SET1 (fragment): solubility-enhancement tag derived from T7 phage gene 10B
    908..955     +  terminator     T7 terminator: transcription terminator for bacteriophage T7 RNA polymerase
    992..1420    +  rep_origin     f1 ori (sequence partly withheld): f1 bacteriophage origin of replication; arrow indicates direction of (+) strand synthesis
   1473..1577    +  promoter       AmpR promoter: bla
   1578..2438    +  CDS            AmpR: β-lactamase; bla; confers resistance to ampicillin, carbenicillin, and related antibiotics
   2609..3197    +  rep_origin     ori: high-copy-number ColE1/pMB1/pBR322/pUC origin of replication
   3383..3522    -  misc_feature   bom: basis of mobility region from pBR322
   3624..3815    -  CDS            rop: Rop protein, which maintains plasmids at low copy number; rop
   3832..4212    +  CDS            YPB1_ECOLX: Protein predicted: Swiss-Prot protein existence level 4. From Escherichia coli.
   4284..4575    -  CDS            TcR (fragment): tetracycline efflux protein; tet; confers resistance to tetracycline
   4590..4611    -  protein_bind   CAP binding site: CAP binding activates transcription in the presence of cAMP. E. coli catabolite activator protein
   4624..5706    -  CDS            lacI: lac repressor; lacI; The lac repressor binds to the lac operator to inhibit transcription in E. coli. This inhibition can be relieved by adding lactose or isopropyl-β-D-thiogalactopyranoside (IPTG).
   5707..5784    -  promoter       lacI promoter: lacI
   5792..6071    -  CDS            TcR (fragment): tetracycline efflux protein; tet; confers resistance to tetracycline
   6093..6111    +  promoter       T7 promoter: promoter for bacteriophage T7 RNA polymerase
   6112..6136    +  protein_bind   lac operator: The lac repressor binds to the lac operator to inhibit transcription in E. coli. This inhibition can be relieved by adding lactose or isopropyl-β-D-thiogalactopyranoside (IPTG). lac repressor encoded by lacI
   6151..6173    +  RBS            RBS: efficient ribosome binding site from bacteriophage T7 gene 10 (Olins and Rangwala, 1989)
