[The description below was written by a language model from this plasmid's Addgene catalogue record and pLannotate feature annotations shown in this document.]
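Description:
pEE042 is a bacterial expression plasmid built on the pET21b(+) backbone, carrying a codon-optimized gene for a putative thermophilic poly(ethylene terephthalate) (PET) hydrolase from Ketobacter sp., designated candidate "411" in the source study. The roughly 0.8 kb insert was cloned between the NdeI and XhoI sites. This places it directly downstream of the T7 promoter, lac operator and the phage T7 gene 10 ribosome binding site, and in frame with the backbone-encoded C-terminal 6xHis tag for metal-affinity purification. The annotation software labels this tag as a fragment of a 9xHis tag, and the 18 bp span matches six histidine codons. The insert itself is not annotated in the feature table but corresponds to the unannotated region at the start of the 6,173 nt sequence, ahead of the His tag and the T7 terminator.

Expression depends on T7 RNA polymerase, so protein production requires a host strain that supplies it. The plasmid-borne lacI gene provides lac repressor, which holds the T7lac promoter off until it is induced with IPTG or lactose. The plasmid replicates from a pBR322-type ColE1 origin accompanied by the bom and rop elements; the catalogue lists it as high copy, although rop normally moderates copy number. Selection is by ampicillin resistance through β-lactamase, and an f1 origin allows single-stranded DNA production. The short tetracycline-resistance fragments, the small SET1 hit and the predicted E. coli ORF are probably backbone remnants or annotation artefacts rather than functional parts. The construct belongs to a collection used to express and screen naturally occurring, thermotolerant PET hydrolase scaffolds.
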