Addgene plasmid #176799: pEE042
Purpose: Encodes codon optimized putative thermophilic PET hydrolase enzyme for bacterial expression
Depositing lab: Gregg Beckham. Depositing organization: National Laboratory of the Rockies (NLR). Publication: Sourcing thermotolerant poly(ethylene terephthalate) hydrolase scaffolds from natural diversity. Erickson E, Gado JE, Avilan L, Bratti F, Brizendine RK, Cox PA, Gill R, Graham R, Kim DJ, Konig G, Michener WE, Poudel S, Ramirez KJ, Shakespeare TJ, Zahn M, Boyd ES, Payne CM, DuBois JL, Pickford AR, Beckham GT, McGeehan JE. Nat Commun. 2022 Dec 21;13(1):7850. doi: 10.1038/s41467-022-35237-x. PubMed 36543766.
Backbone
  Vector backbone: pET21b(+)
  Backbone manufacturer: EMD Biosciences
  Backbone size w/o insert (bp): 5366
  Vector type: Bacterial Expression
Growth in bacteria
  Bacterial resistance: Ampicillin, 100 μg/mL
  Growth temperature: 37°C
  Growth strain: DH5alpha
  Copy number: High Copy
Gene/Insert
  Gene/Insert name: 411 (alt name: Ketobacter sp. RLU03930.1)
  Species: Ketobacter sp.
  Insert size (bp): 807
  Promoter: T7
  Tag / fusion protein: 6xHis (C terminal on backbone)
  Cloning method: Restriction Enzyme; 5′ cloning site NdeI (unknown if destroyed); 3′ cloning site XhoI (unknown if destroyed)
  Sequencing primers: 5′ T7 For; 3′ T7 Rev
Terms and licenses: Academic/Nonprofit Terms; Industry Terms: Not Available to Industry
Depositor comments: Accession Number RLU03930.1
How to cite: pEE042 was a gift from Gregg Beckham (Addgene plasmid # 176799 ; http://n2t.net/addgene:176799 ; RRID:Addgene_176799)
