>Addgene plasmid #176799 | pEE042 | depositor partial sequence | sequence record 342653 | Insert (including NdeI and XhoI sites)
CATATGGCGGACTGCCCTGCCGGTGCGATCTGCCGCTATGACGAACAGCCGGGCGGCTATACTGGTGACG
GTCCATACCGCGTGGGTGATTACTCCATCAGCACTTTCCAAGCAGCGGGCGGTGCGACCGTTTACTATCC
GACCAACGCAACTCCGCCTTTCGCTGCTCTGGTTTTCTGCCCGCCGTATACCGGCGTTCAGTACATGTAC
CGCGACTGGGGTCCATTCTTCGCGTCGCACGGCATCGTTATGGTTACCATGGACTCCGAAACCACGCTGG
ACACCGTTGATCAACGTGCTGACCAGCAGCGTGAAGTTTTGGACTTTCTGAAGCGTGAAAATACTAACTC
CCGCTCCCCTCTGTATGGGAAATTGGCTACTGATCGTTTTGGTGTTACGGGTTGGTCTATGGGTGGCGGC
GCTACCTGGATCAACTCTGCCGATTACAGCGGTCTTAAAACTGCGATGTCCCTGGCCGGCCATAACCTGA
CTGCCCTCGATCCGGACAGCCGTGGCTATTCCACTCGCATCCCGACTCTGATCATGAACGGTGCACTGGA
TACTACCTACCTGGGTGGCCTGGGTCAGAGCGACGGCGTCTATAACGCGATCCCGTATGGTGTCCCGAAA
GTGTTCTACGAAGTTTCCTCTGCAGGCCACTTCGCATGGGGGTCTCCGACGTCTGCGTCGGACGATGTGG
CAAAAGTAGCGCTGGCTTTTCAGAAGACTTTCCTGGAAGGTGACACTCGCTGGGCCGAATACATCCGTCG
TCCGTTCTGGGGCGCTTCTGAGTGGGAGACCGCAAATCTGCCGCTCGAG
